LOCUS       Exported 7509 bp ds-DNA circular SYN 09-MAY-2017
DEFINITION  .
ACCESSION   .
VERSION     .
KEYWORDS    pcDNA3-mCherry-LKB1(S428A)
SOURCE      synthetic DNA construct
  ORGANISM  synthetic DNA construct
REFERENCE   1 (bases 1 to 7509)
  AUTHORS   .
  TITLE     Direct Submission
  JOURNAL   Exported Tuesday, May 9, 2017 from SnapGene 3.3.3
            http://www.snapgene.com
FEATURES             Location/Qualifiers
     source          1..7509
                     /organism="synthetic DNA construct"
                     /mol_type="other DNA"
     promoter        1..588
                     /note="CMV prom"
                     /note="SerialCloner_Protect=False
                     SerialCloner_Color=&h800080 SerialCloner_Show=True
                     SerialCloner_Arrow=True"
                     /note="color: #800080; direction: RIGHT"
     primer_bind     632..651
                     /note="T7"
                     /note="SerialCloner_Protect=False
                     SerialCloner_Color=&h008B8B SerialCloner_Show=True
                     SerialCloner_Arrow=True"
                     /note="color: #008b8b; direction: RIGHT"
     CDS             691..708
                     /note="6His"
                     /note="SerialCloner_Protect=False
                     SerialCloner_Color=&h008000 SerialCloner_Show=True
                     SerialCloner_Arrow=True"
                     /note="color: #008000; direction: RIGHT"
     CDS             778..1485
                     /note="mCherry"
                     /note="SerialCloner_Protect=False
                     SerialCloner_Color=&hFF0000 SerialCloner_Show=True
                     SerialCloner_Arrow=True"
                     /note="color: #ff0000; direction: RIGHT"
     misc_feature    1498..2799
                     /note="LKB1_SA"
                     /note="SerialCloner_Protect=False
                     SerialCloner_Color=&h84A4C0 SerialCloner_Show=True
                     SerialCloner_Arrow=True"
                     /note="color: #84a4c0; direction: RIGHT"
     primer_bind     complement(2831..2848)
                     /note="SP6"
                     /note="SerialCloner_Protect=False
                     SerialCloner_Color=&h008B8B SerialCloner_Show=True
                     SerialCloner_Arrow=True"
                     /note="color: #008b8b; direction: LEFT"
     terminator      2871..3098
                     /note="bGH PA"
                     /note="SerialCloner_Protect=False
                     SerialCloner_Color=&hFF8000 SerialCloner_Show=True
                     SerialCloner_Arrow=True"
                     /note="color: #ff8000; direction: RIGHT"
     misc_feature    3767..3844
                     /note="SV40 ORI"
                     /note="SerialCloner_Protect=False
                     SerialCloner_Color=&h4682B4 SerialCloner_Show=True
                     SerialCloner_Arrow=True"
                     /note="color: #4682b4; direction: RIGHT"
     CDS             3986..4777
                     /note="Kan/neoR"
                     /note="SerialCloner_Protect=False
                     SerialCloner_Color=&h8FBC8F SerialCloner_Show=True
                     SerialCloner_Arrow=True"
                     /note="color: #8fbc8f; direction: RIGHT"
     primer_bind     complement(5117..5137)
                     /note="M13-rev"
                     /note="SerialCloner_Protect=False
                     SerialCloner_Color=&h008B8B SerialCloner_Show=True
                     SerialCloner_Arrow=True"
                     /note="color: #008b8b; direction: LEFT"
     misc_binding    complement(5143..5165)
                     /note="LacO"
                     /note="SerialCloner_Protect=False
                     SerialCloner_Color=&h6495ED SerialCloner_Show=True
                     SerialCloner_Arrow=True"
                     /note="color: #6495ed; direction: LEFT"
     promoter        complement(5170..5199)
                     /note="lac"
                     /note="SerialCloner_Protect=False
                     SerialCloner_Color=&h4682B4 SerialCloner_Show=True
                     SerialCloner_Arrow=True"
                     /note="color: #4682b4; direction: LEFT"
     rep_origin      complement(5505..6133)
                     /direction=LEFT
                     /note="ColE1 origin"
                     /note="SerialCloner_Protect=False
                     SerialCloner_Color=&h4682B4 SerialCloner_Show=True
                     SerialCloner_Arrow=True"
                     /note="color: #4682b4"
     CDS             complement(6285..6944)
                     /note="AmpR"
                     /note="SerialCloner_Protect=False
                     SerialCloner_Color=&h8FBC8F SerialCloner_Show=True
                     SerialCloner_Arrow=True"
                     /note="color: #8fbc8f; direction: LEFT"
     promoter        complement(7184..7212)
                     /note="Amp prom"
                     /note="SerialCloner_Protect=False
                     SerialCloner_Color=&h4682B4 SerialCloner_Show=True
                     SerialCloner_Arrow=True"
                     /note="color: #4682b4; direction: LEFT"
ORIGIN
        1 gttgacattg attattgact agttattaat agtaatcaat tacggggtca ttagttcata
       61 gcccatatat ggagttccgc gttacataac ttacggtaaa tggcccgcct ggctgaccgc
      121 ccaacgaccc ccgcccattg acgtcaataa tgacgtatgt tcccatagta acgccaatag
      181 ggactttcca ttgacgtcaa tgggtggact atttacggta aactgcccac ttggcagtac
      241 atcaagtgta tcatatgcca agtacgcccc ctattgacgt caatgacggt aaatggcccg
      301 cctggcatta tgcccagtac atgaccttat gggactttcc tacttggcag tacatctacg
      361 tattagtcat cgctattacc atggtgatgc ggttttggca gtacatcaat gggcgtggat
      421 agcggtttga ctcacgggga tttccaagtc tccaccccat tgacgtcaat gggagtttgt
      481 tttggcacca aaatcaacgg gactttccaa aatgtcgtaa caactccgcc ccattgacgc
      541 aaatgggcgg taggcgtgta cggtgggagg tctatataag cagagctctc tggctaacta
      601 gagaacccac tgcttactgg cttatcgaaa ttaatacgac tcactatagg gagacccaag
      661 cttgcggccg ccaccatggt gcggggttct catcatcatc atcatcatgg tatggctagc
      721 atgactggtg gacagcaaat gggtcgggat ctgtacgacg atgacgataa ggatcccatg
      781 gtgagcaagg gcgaggagga taacatggcc atcatcaagg agttcatgcg cttcaaggtg
      841 cacatggagg gctccgtgaa cggccacgag ttcgagatcg agggcgaggg cgagggccgc
      901 ccctacgagg gcacccagac cgccaagctg aaggtgacca agggtggccc cctgcccttc
      961 gcctgggaca tcctgtcccc tcagttcatg tacggctcca aggcctacgt gaagcacccc
     1021 gccgacatcc ccgactactt gaagctgtcc ttccccgagg gcttcaagtg ggagcgcgtg
     1081 atgaacttcg aggacggcgg cgtggtgacc gtgacccagg actcctccct gcaggacggc
     1141 gagttcatct acaaggtgaa gctgcgcggc accaacttcc cctccgacgg ccccgtaatg
     1201 cagaagaaga ccatgggctg ggaggcctcc tccgagcgga tgtaccccga ggacggcgcc
     1261 ctgaagggcg agatcaagca gaggctgaag ctgaaggacg gcggccacta cgacgctgag
     1321 gtcaagacca cctacaaggc caagaagccc gtgcagctgc ccggcgccta caacgtcaac
     1381 atcaagttgg acatcacctc ccacaacgag gactacacca tcgtggaaca gtacgaacgc
     1441 gccgagggcc gccactccac cggcggcatg gacgagctgt acaaggaatt ctccagcatg
     1501 gaggtggtgg acccgcagca gctgggcatg ttcacggagg gcgagctgat gtcggtgggt
     1561 atggacacgt tcatccaccg catcgactcc accgaggtca tctaccagcc gcgccgcaag
     1621 cgggccaagc tcatcggcaa gtacctgatg ggggacctgc tgggggaagg ctcttacggc
     1681 aaggtgaagg aggtgctgga ctcggagacg ctgtgcagga gggccgtcaa gatcctcaag
     1741 aagaagaagt tgcgaaggat ccccaacggg gaggccaacg tgaagaagga aattcaacta
     1801 ctgaggaggt tacggcacaa aaatgtcatc cagctggtgg atgtgttata caacgaagag
     1861 aagcagaaaa tgtatatggt gatggagtac tgcgtgtgtg gcatgcagga aatgctggac
     1921 agcgtgccgg agaagcgttt cccagtgtgc caggcccacg ggtacttctg tcagctgatt
     1981 gacggcctgg agtacctgca tagccagggc attgtgcaca aggacatcaa gccggggaac
     2041 ctgctgctca ccaccggtgg caccctcaaa atctccgacc tgggcgtggc cgaggcactg
     2101 cacccgttcg cggcggacga cacctgccgg accagccagg gctccccggc tttccagccg
     2161 cccgagattg ccaacggcct ggacaccttc tccggcttca aggtggacat ctggtcggct
     2221 ggggtcaccc tctacaacat caccacgggt ctgtacccct tcgaagggga caacatctac
     2281 aagttgtttg agaacatcgg gaaggggagc tacgccatcc cgggcgactg tggccccccg
     2341 ctctctgacc tgctgaaagg gatgcttgag tacgaaccgg ccaagaggtt ctccatccgg
     2401 cagatccggc agcacagctg gttccggaag aaacatcctc cggctgaagc accagtgccc
     2461 atcccaccga gcccagacac caaggaccgg tggcgcagca tgactgtggt gccgtacttg
     2521 gaggacctgc acggcgcgga cgaggacgag gacctcttcg acatcgagga tgacatcatc
     2581 tacactcagg acttcacggt gcccggacag gtcccagaag aggaggccag tcacaatgga
     2641 cagcgccggg gcctccccaa ggccgtgtgt atgaacggca cagaggcggc gcagctgagc
     2701 accaaatcca gggcggaggg ccgggccccc aaccctgccc gcaaggcctg ctccgccagc
     2761 agcaagatcc gccggctggc cgcctgcaag cagcagtgag gcgtcgagca tgcatctaga
     2821 gggccctatt ctatagtgtc acctaaatgc tagagctcgc tgatcagcct cgactgtgcc
     2881 ttctagttgc cagccatctg ttgtttgccc ctcccccgtg ccttccttga ccctggaagg
     2941 tgccactccc actgtccttt cctaataaaa tgaggaaatt gcatcgcatt gtctgagtag
     3001 gtgtcattct attctggggg gtggggtggg gcaggacagc aagggggagg attgggaaga
     3061 caatagcagg catgctgggg atgcggtggg ctctatggct tctgaggcgg aaagaaccag
     3121 ctggggctct agggggtatc cccnnnnnnn nnnnnnnnnn nnnnnnnnnn nnnnnnnnnn
     3181 nnnnnnnnnn nnnnnnnnnn nnnnnnnnnn nnnnnnnnnn nnnnnnnnnn nnnnnnnnnn
     3241 nnnnnnnnnn nnnnnnnnnn nnnnnnncnn nnnnnnnnnn nnnnnnnnnn nnnnnnnnnn
     3301 cannnnnnnn nnnnnnnnnn nnnnnnnnnn nnnnnnnnnn nnnnnnnnnn nnnnnnnnna
     3361 nnnnnnnnnn nnnnnnnnnn nnnnnnnnnn nnnnnnnnnn nnnnnnnnnc ctttgacgtt
     3421 ggagtccacg ttctttnnnn nnnnnnnnnn nnnnnnnnnn nnnnnnnnnn nnnaccctat
     3481 ctcggtctat tcttttgatt tataagggat tttggggatt tcggcctatt ggttaaaaaa
     3541 tgagctgatt taacaaaaat ttaacgcgaa ttaattctgt ggaatgtgtg tcagttaggg
     3601 tgtggaaagt ccccaggctc cccaggcagg cagaagtatg caaagcatgc atctcaatta
     3661 gtcagcaacc aggtgtggaa agtccccagg ctccccagca ggcagaagta tgcaaagcat
     3721 gcatctcaat tagtcagcaa ccatagtccc gcccctaact ccgcccatcc cgcccctaac
     3781 tccgcccagt tccgcccatt ctccgcccca tggctgacta atttttttta tttatgcaga
     3841 ggccgaggcc gcctctgcct ctgagctatt ccagaagtag tgaggaggct tttttggagg
     3901 cctaggcttt tgcaaaaagc tcccgggagc ttgtatatcc attttcggat ctgatcaaga
     3961 gacaggatga ggatcgtttc gcatgattga acaagatgga ttgcacgcag gttctccggc
     4021 cgcttgggtg gagaggctat tcggctatga ctgggcacaa cagacaatcg gctgctctga
     4081 tgccgccgtg ttccggctgt cagcgcaggg gcgcccggtt ctttttgtca agaccgacct
     4141 gtccggtgcc ctgaatgaac tgcaggacga ggcagcgcgg ctatcgtggc tggccacgac
     4201 gggcgttcct tgcgcagctg tgctcgacgt tgtcactgaa gcgggaaggg actggctgct
     4261 attgggcgaa gtgccggggc aggatctcct gtcatctcac cttgctcctg ccgagaaagt
     4321 atccatcatg gctgatgcaa tgcggcggct gcatacgctt gatccggcta cctgcccatt
     4381 cgaccaccaa gcgaaacatc gcatcgagcg agcacgtact cggatggaag ccggtcttgt
     4441 cgatcaggat gatctggacg aagagcatca ggggctcgcg ccagccgaac tgttcgccag
     4501 gctcaaggcg cgcatgcccg acggcgagga tctcgtcgtg acccatggcg atgcctgctt
     4561 gccgaatatc atggtggaaa atggccgctt ttctggattc atcgactgtg gccggctggg
     4621 tgtggcggac cgctatcagg acatagcgtt ggctacccgt gatattgctg aagagcttgg
     4681 cggcgaatgg gctgaccgct tcctcgtgct ttacggtatc gccgctcccg attcgcagcg
     4741 catcgccttc tatcgccttc ttgacgagtt cttctgagcg ggactctggg gttcgaaatg
     4801 accgaccaag cgacgcccaa cctgccatca cgagatttcg attccaccgc cgccttctat
     4861 gaaaggttgg gcttcggaat cgttttccgg gacgccggct ggatgatcct ccagcgcggg
     4921 gatctcatgc tggagttctt cgcccacccc aacttgttta ttgcagctta taatggttac
     4981 aaataaagca atagcatcac aaatttcaca aataaagcat ttttttcact gcattctagt
     5041 tgtggtttgt ccaaactcat caatgtatct tatcatgtct gtataccgtc gacctctagc
     5101 tagagcttgg cgtaatcatg gtcatagctg tttcctgtgt gaaattgtta tccgctcaca
     5161 attccacaca acatacgagc cggaagcata aagtgtaaag cctggggtgc ctaatgagtg
     5221 agctaactca cattaattgc gttgcgctca ctgcccgctt tccagtcggg aaacctgtcg
     5281 tgccagctgc attaatgaat cggccaacgc gcggggagag gcggtttgcg tattgggcgc
     5341 tcttccgctt cctcgctcac tgactcgctg cgctcggtcg ttcggctgcg gcgagcggta
     5401 tcagctcact caaaggcggt aatacggtta tccacagaat caggggataa cgcaggaaag
     5461 aacatgtgag caaaaggcca gcaaaaggcc aggaaccgta aaaaggccgc gttgctggcg
     5521 tttttccata ggctccgccc ccctgacgag catcacaaaa atcgacgctc aagtcagagg
     5581 tggcgaaacc cgacaggact ataaagatac caggcgtttc cccctggaag ctccctcgtg
     5641 cgctctcctg ttccgaccct gccgcttacc ggatacctgt ccgcctttct cccttcggga
     5701 agcgtggcgc tttctcaatg ctcacgctgt aggtatctca gttcggtgta ggtcgttcgc
     5761 tccaagctgg gctgtgtgca cgaacccccc gttcagcccg accgctgcgc cttatccggt
     5821 aactatcgtc ttgagtccaa cccggtaaga cacgacttat cgccactggc agcagccact
     5881 ggtaacagga ttagcagagc gaggtatgta ggcggtgcta cagagttctt gaagtggtgg
     5941 cctaactacg gctacactag aaggacagta tttggtatct gcgctctgct gaagccagtt
     6001 accttcggaa aaagagttgg tagctcttga tccggcaaac aaaccaccgc tggtagcggt
     6061 ggtttttttg tttgcaagca gcagattacg cgcagaaaaa aaggatctca agaagatcct
     6121 ttgatctttt ctacggggtc tgacgctcag tggaacgaaa actcacgtta agggattttg
     6181 gtcatgagat tatcaaaaag gatcttcacc tagatccttt taaattaaaa atgaagtttt
     6241 aaatcaatct aaagtatata tgagtaaact tggtctgaca gttaccaatg cttaatcagt
     6301 gaggcaccta tctcagcgat ctgtctattt cgttcatcca tagttgcctg actccccgtc
     6361 gtgtagataa ctacgatacg ggagggctta ccatctggcc ccagtgctgc aatgataccg
     6421 cgagacccac gctcaccggc tccagattta tcagcaataa accagccagc cggaagggcc
     6481 gagcgcagaa gtggtcctgc aactttatcc gcctccatcc agtctattaa ttgttgccgg
     6541 gaagctagag taagtagttc gccagttaat agtttgcgca acgttgttgc cattgctaca
     6601 ggcatcgtgg tgtcacgctc gtcgtttggt atggcttcat tcagctccgg ttcccaacga
     6661 tcaaggcgag ttacatgatc ccccatgttg tgcaaaaaag cggttagctc cttcggtcct
     6721 ccgatcgttg tcagaagtaa gttggccgca gtgttatcac tcatggttat ggcagcactg
     6781 cataattctc ttactgtcat gccatccgta agatgctttt ctgtgactgg tgagtactca
     6841 accaagtcat tctgagaata gtgtatgcgg cgaccgagtt gctcttgccc ggcgtcaata
     6901 cgggataata ccgcgccaca tagcagaact ttaaaagtgc tcatcattgg aaaacgttct
     6961 tcggggcgaa aactctcaag gatcttaccg ctgttgagat ccagttcgat gtaacccact
     7021 cgtgcaccca actgatcttc agcatctttt actttcacca gcgtttctgg gtgagcaaaa
     7081 acaggaaggc aaaatgccgc aaaaaaggga ataagggcga cacggaaatg ttgaatactc
     7141 atactcttcc tttttcaata ttattgaagc atttatcagg gttattgtct catgagcgga
     7201 tacatatttg aatgtattta gaaaaataaa caaatagggg ttccgcgcac atttccccga
     7261 aaagtgccac ctgacgtcga cggatcggga gatctcccga tcccctatgg tcgactctca
     7321 gtacaatctg ctctgatgcc gcatagttaa gccagtatct gctccctgct tgtgtgttgg
     7381 aggtcgctga gtagtgcgcg agcaaaattt aagctacaac aaggcaaggc ttgaccgaca
     7441 attgcatgaa gaatctgctt agggttaggc gttttgcgct gcttcgcgat gtacgggcca
     7501 gatatacgc
//
