>Addgene plasmid #84641 | pcDNA3-mCherry-LKB1(S431A) | addgene full sequence | sequence record 176205 | Addgene NGS Result
CATCATCATCATCATCATGGTATGGCTAGCATGACTGGTGGACAGCAAATGGGTCGGGATCTGTACGACG
ATGACGATAAGGATCCCATGGTGAGCAAGGGCGAGGAGGATAACATGGCCATCATCAAGGAGTTCATGCG
CTTCAAGGTGCACATGGAGGGCTCCGTGAACGGCCACGAGTTCGAGATCGAGGGCGAGGGCGAGGGCCGC
CCCTACGAGGGCACCCAGACCGCCAAGCTGAAGGTGACCAAGGGTGGCCCCCTGCCCTTCGCCTGGGACA
TCCTGTCCCCTCAGTTCATGTACGGCTCCAAGGCCTACGTGAAGCACCCCGCCGACATCCCCGACTACTT
GAAGCTGTCCTTCCCCGAGGGCTTCAAGTGGGAGCGCGTGATGAACTTCGAGGACGGCGGCGTGGTGACC
GTGACCCAGGACTCCTCCCTGCAGGACGGCGAGTTCATCTACAAGGTGAAGCTGCGCGGCACCAACTTCC
CCTCCGACGGCCCCGTAATGCAGAAGAAGACCATGGGCTGGGAGGCCTCCTCCGAGCGGATGTACCCCGA
GGACGGCGCCCTGAAGGGCGAGATCAAGCAGAGGCTGAAGCTGAAGGACGGCGGCCACTACGACGCTGAG
GTCAAGACCACCTACAAGGCCAAGAAGCCCGTGCAGCTGCCCGGCGCCTACAACGTCAACATCAAGTTGG
ACATCACCTCCCACAACGAGGACTACACCATCGTGGAACAGTACGAACGCGCCGAGGGCCGCCACTCCAC
CGGCGGCATGGACGAGCTGTACAAGGAATTCTCCAGCATGGAGGTGGTGGACCCGCAGCAGCTGGGCATG
TTCACGGAGGGCGAGCTGATGTCGGTGGGTATGGACACGTTCATCCACCGCATCGACTCCACCGAGGTCA
TCTACCAGCCGCGCCGCAAGCGGGCCAAGCTCATCGGCAAGTACCTGATGGGGGACCTGCTGGGGGAAGG
CTCTTACGGCAAGGTGAAGGAGGTGCTGGACTCGGAGACGCTGTGCAGGAGGGCCGTCAAGATCCTCAAG
AAGAAGAAGTTGCGAAGGATCCCCAACGGGGAGGCCAACGTGAAGAAGGAAATTCAACTACTGAGGAGGT
TACGGCACAAAAATGTCATCCAGCTGGTGGATGTGTTATACAACGAAGAGAAGCAGAAAATGTATATGGT
GATGGAGTACTGCGTGTGTGGCATGCAGGAAATGCTGGACAGCGTGCCGGAGAAGCGTTTCCCAGTGTGC
CAGGCCCACGGGTACTTCTGTCAGCTGATTGACGGCCTGGAGTACCTGCATAGCCAGGGCATTGTGCACA
AGGACATCAAGCCGGGGAACCTGCTGCTCACCACCGGTGGCACCCTCAAAATCTCCGACCTGGGCGTGGC
CGAGGCACTGCACCCGTTCGCGGCGGACGACACCTGCCGGACCAGCCAGGGCTCCCCGGCTTTCCAGCCG
CCCGAGATTGCCAACGGCCTGGACACCTTCTCCGGCTTCAAGGTGGACATCTGGTCGGCTGGGGTCACCC
TCTACAACATCACCACGGGTCTGTACCCCTTCGAAGGGGACAACATCTACAAGTTGTTTGAGAACATCGG
GAAGGGGAGCTACGCCATCCCGGGCGACTGTGGCCCCCCGCTCTCTGACCTGCTGAAAGGGATGCTTGAG
TACGAACCGGCCAAGAGGTTCTCCATCCGGCAGATCCGGCAGCACAGCTGGTTCCGGAAGAAACATCCTC
CGGCTGAAGCACCAGTGCCCATCCCACCGAGCCCAGACACCAAGGACCGGTGGCGCAGCATGACTGTGGT
GCCGTACTTGGAGGACCTGCACGGCGCGGACGAGGACGAGGACCTCTTCGACATCGAGGATGACATCATC
TACACTCAGGACTTCACGGTGCCCGGACAGGTCCCAGAAGAGGAGGCCAGTCACAATGGACAGCGCCGGG
GCCTCCCCAAGGCCGTGTGTATGAACGGCACAGAGGCGGCGCAGCTGAGCACCAAATCCAGGGCGGAGGG
CCGGGCCCCCAACCCTGCCCGCAAGGCCTGCTCCGCCAGCAGCAAGATCCGCCGGCTGGCGGCCTGCAAG
CAGCAGTGAGGCGTCGAGCATGCATCTAGAGGGCCCTATTCTATAGTGTCACCTAAATGCTAGAGCTCGC
TGATCAGCCTCGACTGTGCCTTCTAGTTGCCAGCCATCTGTTGTTTGCCCCTCCCCCGTGCCTTCCTTGA
CCCTGGAAGGTGCCACTCCCACTGTCCTTTCCTAATAAAATGAGGAAATTGCATCGCATTGTCTGAGTAG
GTGTCATTCTATTCTGGGGGGTGGGGTGGGGCAGGACAGCAAGGGGGAGGATTGGGAAGACAATAGCAGG
CATGCTGGGGATGCGGTGGGCTCTATGGCTTCTGAGGCGGAAAGAACCAGCTGGGGCTCTAGGGGGTATC
CCC
[124 nt withheld, positions 2454-2577]
C
[91 nt withheld, positions 2579-2669]
A
[49 nt withheld, positions 2671-2719]
CCTTTGACGTTGGAGTCCACGTTCTTT
[37 nt withheld, positions 2747-2783]
ACCCTATCTCGGTCTATTCTTTTGATTTATAAGGGATTTTGCCGATTTCGGCCTATTGGTTAAAAAATGA
GCTGATTTAACAAAAATTTAACGCGAATTAATTCTGTGGAATGTGTGTCAGTTAGGGTGTGGAAAGTCCC
CAGGCTCCCCAGCAGGCAGAAGTATGCAAAGCATGCATCTCAATTAGTCAGCAACCAGGTGTGGAAAGTC
CCCAGGCTCCCCAGCAGGCAGAAGTATGCAAAGCATGCATCTCAATTAGTCAGCAACCATAGTCCCGCCC
CTAACTCCGCCCATCCCGCCCCTAACTCCGCCCAGTTCCGCCCATTCTCCGCCCCATGGCTGACTAATTT
TTTTTATTTATGCAGAGGCCGAGGCCGCCTCTGCCTCTGAGCTATTCCAGAAGTAGTGAGGAGGCTTTTT
TGGAGGCCTAGGCTTTTGCAAAAAGCTCCCGGGAGCTTGTATATCCATTTTCGGATCTGATCAAGAGACA
GGATGAGGATCGTTTCGCATGATTGAACAAGATGGATTGCACGCAGGTTCTCCGGCCGCTTGGGTGGAGA
GGCTATTCGGCTATGACTGGGCACAACAGACAATCGGCTGCTCTGATGCCGCCGTGTTCCGGCTGTCAGC
GCAGGGGCGCCCGGTTCTTTTTGTCAAGACCGACCTGTCCGGTGCCCTGAATGAACTGCAGGACGAGGCA
GCGCGGCTATCGTGGCTGGCCACGACGGGCGTTCCTTGCGCAGCTGTGCTCGACGTTGTCACTGAAGCGG
GAAGGGACTGGCTGCTATTGGGCGAAGTGCCGGGGCAGGATCTCCTGTCATCTCACCTTGCTCCTGCCGA
GAAAGTATCCATCATGGCTGATGCAATGCGGCGGCTGCATACGCTTGATCCGGCTACCTGCCCATTCGAC
CACCAAGCGAAACATCGCATCGAGCGAGCACGTACTCGGATGGAAGCCGGTCTTGTCGATCAGGATGATC
TGGACGAAGAGCATCAGGGGCTCGCGCCAGCCGAACTGTTCGCCAGGCTCAAGGCGCGCATGCCCGACGG
CGAGGATCTCGTCGTGACCCATGGCGATGCCTGCTTGCCGAATATCATGGTGGAAAATGGCCGCTTTTCT
GGATTCATCGACTGTGGCCGGCTGGGTGTGGCGGACCGCTATCAGGACATAGCGTTGGCTACCCGTGATA
TTGCTGAAGAGCTTGGCGGCGAATGGGCTGACCGCTTCCTCGTGCTTTACGGTATCGCCGCTCCCGATTC
GCAGCGCATCGCCTTCTATCGCCTTCTTGACGAGTTCTTCTGAGCGGGACTCTGGGGTTCGAAATGACCG
ACCAAGCGACGCCCAACCTGCCATCACGAGATTTCGATTCCACCGCCGCCTTCTATGAAAGGTTGGGCTT
CGGAATCGTTTTCCGGGACGCCGGCTGGATGATCCTCCAGCGCGGGGATCTCATGCTGGAGTTCTTCGCC
CACCCCAACTTGTTTATTGCAGCTTATAATGGTTACAAATAAAGCAATAGCATCACAAATTTCACAAATA
AAGCATTTTTTTCACTGCATTCTAGTTGTGGTTTGTCCAAACTCATCAATGTATCTTATCATGTCTGTAT
ACCGTCGACCTCTAGCTAGAGCTTGGCGTAATCATGGTCATAGCTGTTTCCTGTGTGAAATTGTTATCCG
CTCACAATTCCACACAACATACGAGCCGGAAGCATAAAGTGTAAAGCCTGGGGTGCCTAATGAGTGAGCT
AACTCACATTAATTGCGTTGCGCTCACTGCCCGCTTTCCAGTCGGGAAACCTGTCGTGCCAGCTGCATTA
ATGAATCGGCCAACGCGCGGGGAGAGGCGGTTTGCGTATTGGGCGCTCTTCCGCTTCCTCGCTCACTGAC
TCGCTGCGCTCGGTCGTTCGGCTGCGGCGAGCGGTATCAGCTCACTCAAAGGCGGTAATACGGTTATCCA
CAGAATCAGGGGATAACGCAGGAAAGAACATGTGAGCAAAAGGCCAGCAAAAGGCCAGGAACCGTAAAAA
GGCCGCGTTGCTGGCGTTTTTCCATAGGCTCCGCCCCCCTGACGAGCATCACAAAAATCGACGCTCAAGT
CAGAGGTGGCGAAACCCGACAGGACTATAAAGATACCAGGCGTTTCCCCCTGGAAGCTCCCTCGTGCGCT
CTCCTGTTCCGACCCTGCCGCTTACCGGATACCTGTCCGCCTTTCTCCCTTCGGGAAGCGTGGCGCTTTC
TCATAGCTCACGCTGTAGGTATCTCAGTTCGGTGTAGGTCGTTCGCTCCAAGCTGGGCTGTGTGCACGAA
CCCCCCGTTCAGCCCGACCGCTGCGCCTTATCCGGTAACTATCGTCTTGAGTCCAACCCGGTAAGACACG
ACTTATCGCCACTGGCAGCAGCCACTGGTAACAGGATTAGCAGAGCGAGGTATGTAGGCGGTGCTACAGA
GTTCTTGAAGTGGTGGCCTAACTACGGCTACACTAGAAGAACAGTATTTGGTATCTGCGCTCTGCTGAAG
CCAGTTACCTTCGGAAAAAGAGTTGGTAGCTCTTGATCCGGCAAACAAACCACCGCTGGTAGCGGTGGTT
TTTTTGTTTGCAAGCAGCAGATTACGCGCAGAAAAAAAGGATCTCAAGAAGATCCTTTGATCTTTTCTAC
GGGGTCTGACGCTCAGTGGAACGAAAACTCACGTTAAGGGATTTTGGTCATGAGATTATCAAAAAGGATC
TTCACCTAGATCCTTTTAAATTAAAAATGAAGTTTTAAATCAATCTAAAGTATATATGAGTAAACTTGGT
CTGACAGTTACCAATGCTTAATCAGTGAGGCACCTATCTCAGCGATCTGTCTATTTCGTTCATCCATAGT
TGCCTGACTCCCCGTCGTGTAGATAACTACGATACGGGAGGGCTTACCATCTGGCCCCAGTGCTGCAATG
ATACCGCGAGACCCACGCTCACCGGCTCCAGATTTATCAGCAATAAACCAGCCAGCCGGAAGGGCCGAGC
GCAGAAGTGGTCCTGCAACTTTATCCGCCTCCATCCAGTCTATTAATTGTTGCCGGGAAGCTAGAGTAAG
TAGTTCGCCAGTTAATAGTTTGCGCAACGTTGTTGCCATTGCTACAGGCATCGTGGTGTCACGCTCGTCG
TTTGGTATGGCTTCATTCAGCTCCGGTTCCCAACGATCAAGGCGAGTTACATGATCCCCCATGTTGTGCA
AAAAAGCGGTTAGCTCCTTCGGTCCTCCGATCGTTGTCAGAAGTAAGTTGGCCGCAGTGTTATCACTCAT
GGTTATGGCAGCACTGCATAATTCTCTTACTGTCATGCCATCCGTAAGATGCTTTTCTGTGACTGGTGAG
TACTCAACCAAGTCATTCTGAGAATAGTGTATGCGGCGACCGAGTTGCTCTTGCCCGGCGTCAATACGGG
ATAATACCGCGCCACATAGCAGAACTTTAAAAGTGCTCATCATTGGAAAACGTTCTTCGGGGCGAAAACT
CTCAAGGATCTTACCGCTGTTGAGATCCAGTTCGATGTAACCCACTCGTGCACCCAACTGATCTTCAGCA
TCTTTTACTTTCACCAGCGTTTCTGGGTGAGCAAAAACAGGAAGGCAAAATGCCGCAAAAAAGGGAATAA
GGGCGACACGGAAATGTTGAATACTCATACTCTTCCTTTTTCAATATTATTGAAGCATTTATCAGGGTTA
TTGTCTCATGAGCGGATACATATTTGAATGTATTTAGAAAAATAAACAAATAGGGGTTCCGCGCACATTT
CCCCGAAAAGTGCCACCTGACGTCGACGGATCGGGAGATCTCCCGATCCCCTATGGTGCACTCTCAGTAC
AATCTGCTCTGATGCCGCATAGTTAAGCCAGTATCTGCTCCCTGCTTGTGTGTTGGAGGTCGCTGAGTAG
TGCGCGAGCAAAATTTAAGCTACAACAAGGCAAGGCTTGACCGACAATTGCATGAAGAATCTGCTTAGGG
TTAGGCGTTTTGCGCTGCTTCGCGATGTACGGGCCAGATATACGCGTTGACATTGATTATTGACTAGTTA
TTAATAGTAATCAATTACGGGGTCATTAGTTCATAGCCCATATATGGAGTTCCGCGTTACATAACTTACG
GTAAATGGCCCGCCTGGCTGACCGCCCAACGACCCCCGCCCATTGACGTCAATAATGACGTATGTTCCCA
TAGTAACGCCAATAGGGACTTTCCATTGACGTCAATGGGTGGAGTATTTACGGTAAACTGCCCACTTGGC
AGTACATCAAGTGTATCATATGCCAAGTACGCCCCCTATTGACGTCAATGACGGTAAATGGCCCGCCTGG
CATTATGCCCAGTACATGACCTTATGGGACTTTCCTACTTGGCAGTACATCTACGTATTAGTCATCGCTA
TTACCATGGTGATGCGGTTTTGGCAGTACATCAATGGGCGTGGATAGCGGTTTGACTCACGGGGATTTCC
AAGTCTCCACCCCATTGACGTCAATGGGAGTTTGTTTTGGCACCAAAATCAACGGGACTTTCCAAAATGT
CGTAACAACTCCGCCCCATTGACGCAAATGGGCGGTAGGCGTGTACGGTGGGAGGTCTATATAAGCAGAG
CTCTCTGGCTAACTAGAGAACCCACTGCTTACTGGCTTATCGAAATTAATACGACTCACTATAGGGAGAC
CCAAGCTTGCGGCCGCCACCATGGTGCGGGGTTCT
Features (pLannotate 1.2.2; 25 found; start..end, strand, type, name):
      1..21      +  CDS            capTEV™ (fragment): composite tag for in vivo biotinylation, TEV protease cleavage, and 6xHis tagging
     22..54      +  CDS            T7 tag (gene 10 leader): leader peptide from bacteriophage T7 gene 10 promotes efficient translation in E. coli
     58..81      +  CDS            Xpress™ tag: Xpress™ epitope tag, including an enterokinase recognition and cleavage site
     88..795     +  CDS            mCherry: mCherry is a basic (constitutively fluorescent) red fluorescent protein published in 2004, derived from Discosoma sp.. It is reported to be a very rapidly-maturing monomer with low acid sensitivity.
    808..2106    +  CDS            STK11: STK11_HUMAN - Also known as LKB1, PJS. Experimental evidence at protein level: Swiss-Prot protein existence level 1. [Isoform 2]: Has a role in spermiogenesis. From Homo sapiens (Human).
   2140..2158    -  promoter       SP6 promoter: promoter for bacteriophage SP6 RNA polymerase
   2184..2408    +  polyA_signal   bGH poly(A) signal: bovine growth hormone polyadenylation signal
   2412..2433    +  promoter       SV40 promoter (fragment): SV40 enhancer and early promoter
   2454..2882    +  rep_origin     f1 ori (sequence partly withheld): f1 bacteriophage origin of replication; arrow indicates direction of (+) strand synthesis
   2896..3225    +  promoter       SV40 promoter: SV40 enhancer and early promoter
   3292..4083    +  CDS            neo: KKA2_KLEPN - Also known as kan, nptII. Experimental evidence at protein level: Swiss-Prot protein existence level 1. Resistance to kanamycin, neomycin, paromomycin, ribostamycin, butirosin and gentamicin B. From Klebsiella pneumoniae.
   4107..4265    +  CDS            ble (fragment): BLE_KLEPN - Experimental evidence at protein level: Swiss-Prot protein existence level 1. Binding protein with a strong affinity to the bleomycin family of antibiotics. Binds to CL990; an antimitotic-antibiotic compound. From Klebsiella pneumoniae.
   4260..4381    +  polyA_signal   SV40 poly(A) signal: SV40 polyadenylation signal
   4454..4470    -  protein_bind   lac operator: The lac repressor binds to the lac operator to inhibit transcription in E. coli. This inhibition can be relieved by adding lactose or isopropyl-β-D-thiogalactopyranoside (IPTG). lac repressor encoded by lacI
   4478..4508    -  promoter       lac promoter: promoter for the E. coli lac operon
   4523..4544    -  protein_bind   CAP binding site: CAP binding activates transcription in the presence of cAMP. E. coli catabolite activator protein
   4557..4649    -  CDS            lacI (fragment): lac repressor; lacI; The lac repressor binds to the lac operator to inhibit transcription in E. coli. This inhibition can be relieved by adding lactose or isopropyl-β-D-thiogalactopyranoside (IPTG).
   4832..5420    -  rep_origin     ori: high-copy-number ColE1/pMB1/pBR322/pUC origin of replication
   5591..6451    -  CDS            AmpR: β-lactamase; bla; confers resistance to ampicillin, carbenicillin, and related antibiotics
   6452..6556    -  promoter       AmpR promoter: bla
   6615..6667    -  misc_feature   bom (fragment): basis of mobility region from pBR322
   6822..7201    +  enhancer       CMV enhancer: human cytomegalovirus immediate early enhancer
   7202..7405    +  promoter       CMV promoter: human cytomegalovirus (CMV) immediate early promoter
   7401..7434    +  LTR            5' LTR (truncated) (fragment): truncated 5' long terminal repeat (LTR) from HIV-1
   7450..7468    +  promoter       T7 promoter: promoter for bacteriophage T7 RNA polymerase
