[The description below was written by a language model from this plasmid's Addgene catalogue record, the feature table of its GenBank file and pLannotate feature annotations shown in this document.]
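Description:
pcDNA3-mCherry-LKB1(S431A) is a mammalian expression plasmid of about 7.5 kb built on the pcDNA3 backbone. It encodes a red-fluorescent fusion of the human tumour-suppressor kinase LKB1 (STK11) carrying a serine-to-alanine substitution at its C-terminal PKA phosphorylation site. The record is inconsistent about residue numbering: the plasmid name and purpose say S431A, while the mutation field and the GenBank keyword say Ser428. This may reflect different numbering conventions, but the record does not resolve it.

The roughly 2 kb insert sits between BamHI and XbaI sites. It is transcribed from the CMV immediate-early enhancer/promoter and terminated by the bovine growth hormone polyadenylation signal. The open reading frame begins with backbone-derived N-terminal tags: 6xHis, the T7 gene 10 leader and the Xpress epitope, which includes an enterokinase site. These are followed by mCherry and then LKB1, so the protein can be followed by fluorescence or detected and purified through the epitope tags. T7 and SP6 promoters flank the cassette and serve as sequencing or in vitro transcription sites.

A separate SV40 early promoter/origin drives the neomycin phosphotransferase gene with an SV40 poly(A) signal, allowing G418 selection of stable mammalian lines. In E. coli the plasmid is maintained at high copy through a ColE1/pUC-type origin with ampicillin resistance, and an f1 origin is also present. A few short fragment hits in the automated annotation (capTEV, HIV-1 LTR, ble, lacI) are probably incidental matches to backbone sequence.

The non-phosphorylatable mutant lets researchers test how PKA phosphorylation of this site affects LKB1 function. It was deposited with work on biosensors that visualise compartmentalised kinase activity in living cells.
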