Addgene plasmid #84641: pcDNA3-mCherry-LKB1(S431A)
Purpose: mCherry-tagged, LKB1(S431A); lacks C-terminal PKA phosphorylation site
Depositing lab: Jin Zhang. Depositing organization: University of California, San Diego (UCSD). Publication: Visualization of Compartmentalized Kinase Activity Dynamics Using Adaptable BimKARs. Depry C, Mehta S, Li R, Zhang J. Chem Biol. 2015 Nov 19;22(11):1470-9. doi: 10.1016/j.chembiol.2015.10.004. Epub 2015 Nov 5. PubMed 26548610.
Backbone
  Vector backbone: pcDNA3
  Backbone manufacturer: Invitrogen
  Backbone size w/o insert (bp): 5500
  Total vector size (bp): 7509
  Vector type: Mammalian Expression
  Selectable markers: Neomycin (select with G418)
Growth in bacteria
  Bacterial resistance: Ampicillin, 100 μg/mL
  Growth temperature: 37°C
  Growth strain: DH5alpha
  Copy number: High Copy
Gene/Insert
  Gene/Insert name: mCherry-LBK1(S431A) (alt name: STK11)
  Species: H. sapiens (human), Synthetic
  Insert size (bp): 2022
  Mutation: PKA phosphorylation site Serine 428 mutated to Alanine
  GenBank ID: NC_000019.10
  Entrez Gene: STK11 (a.k.a. LKB1, PJS, hLKB1)
  Promoter: CMV
  Tag / fusion protein: mCherry (N terminal on insert); 6xHis (N terminal on backbone); T7 tag (gene 10 leader) (N terminal on backbone); Xpress (TM) tag (N terminal on backbone)
  Cloning method: Restriction Enzyme; 5′ cloning site BamHI (not destroyed); 3′ cloning site XbaI (not destroyed)
  Sequencing primers: 5′ T7 forward; 3′ BGH reverse
Resource information
  A portion of this plasmid was derived from a plasmid made by: Lewis Cantley (Addgene Plasmid #8590)
Terms and licenses: Academic/Nonprofit Terms; Industry Terms: Not Available to Industry
How to cite: pcDNA3-mCherry-LKB1(S431A) was a gift from Jin Zhang (Addgene plasmid # 84641 ; http://n2t.net/addgene:84641 ; RRID:Addgene_84641)
